>Addgene plasmid #83164 | Hs.KRAS4b Q61K | depositor full sequence | sequence record 158127 | Full Sequence
TTAACGCTAGCATGGATGTTTTCCCAGTCACGACGTTGTAAAACGACGGCCAGTCTTAAAATTCGAGCTC
GGTCCGAGGATCCGAAATAATGATTTTATTTTGACTGATAGTGACCTGTTCGTTGCAACAAATTGATAAG
CAATGCTTTTTTATAATGCCAACTTTGTACAAAAAAGTTGGCACCATGACTGAATATAAACTTGTGGTAG
TTGGAGCTGGTGGCGTAGGCAAGAGTGCCTTGACGATACAGCTAATTCAGAATCATTTTGTGGACGAATA
TGATCCAACAATAGAGGATTCCTACAGGAAGCAAGTAGTAATTGATGGAGAAACCTGTCTCTTGGATATT
CTCGACACAGCAGGTAAAGAGGAGTACAGTGCAATGAGGGACCAGTACATGAGGACTGGGGAGGGCTTTC
TTTGTGTATTTGCCATAAATAATACTAAATCATTTGAAGATATTCACCATTATAGAGAACAAATTAAAAG
AGTTAAGGACTCTGAAGATGTACCTATGGTCCTAGTAGGAAATAAATGTGATTTGCCTTCTAGAACAGTA
GACACAAAACAGGCTCAGGACTTAGCAAGAAGTTATGGAATTCCTTTTATTGAAACATCAGCAAAGACAA
GACAGGGTGTTGATGATGCCTTCTATACATTAGTTCGAGAAATTCGAAAACATAAAGAAAAGATGAGCAA
AGATGGTAAAAAGAAGAAAAAGAAGTCAAAGACAAAGTGTGTAATTATGTAATCAACTTTCTTGTACAAA
GTTGGCATTATAGGAAAGCATTGCTTATCAATTTGTTGCAACGAACAGGTCACTATCAGTCAAAATAAAA
TCATTATTTGCATGCAAGCTTAGATCCTCTAGACCAGCCAGGACAGAAATGCCTCGACTTCGCTGCTACC
CAAGGTTGCCGGGTGACGCACACCGTGGAAACGGATGAAGGCACGAACCCAGTGGACATAAGCCTGTTCG
GTTCGTAAGCTGTAATGCAAGTAGCGTATGCGCTCACGCAACTGGTCCAGAACCTTGACCGAACGCAGCG
GTGGTAACGGCGCAGTGGCGGTTTTCATGGCTTGTTATGACTGTTTTTTTGGGGTACAGTCTATGCCTCG
GGCATCCAAGCAGCAAGCGCGTTACGCCGTGGGTCGATGTTTGATGTTATGGAGCAGCAACGATGTTACG
CAGCAGGGCAGTCGCCCTAAAACAAAGTTAAACATTATGAGGGAAGCGGTGATCGCCGAAGTATCGACTC
AACTATCAGAGGTAGTTGGCGTCATCGAGCGCCATCTCGAACCGACGTTGCTGGCCGTACATTTGTACGG
CTCCGCAGTGGATGGCGGCCTGAAGCCACACAGTGATATTGATTTGCTGGTTACGGTGACCGTAAGGCTT
GATGAAACAACGCGGCGAGCTTTGATCAACGACCTTTTGGAAACTTCGGCTTCCCCTGGAGAGAGCGAGA
TTCTCCGCGCTGTAGAAGTCACCATTGTTGTGCACGACGACATCATTCCGTGGCGTTATCCAGCTAAGCG
CGAACTGCAATTTGGAGAATGGCAGCGCAATGACATTCTTGCAGGTATCTTCGAGCCAGCCACGATCGAC
ATTGATCTGGCTATCTTGCTGACAAAAGCAAGAGAACATAGCGTTGCCTTGGTAGGTCCAGCGGCGGAGG
AACTCTTTGATCCGGTTCCTGAACAGGATCTATTTGAGGCGCTAAATGAAACCTTAACGCTATGGAACTC
GCCGCCCGACTGGGCTGGCGATGAGCGAAATGTAGTGCTTACGTTGTCCCGCATTTGGTACAGCGCAGTA
ACCGGCAAAATCGCGCCGAAGGATGTCGCTGCCGACTGGGCAATGGAGCGCCTGCCGGCCCAGTATCAGC
CCGTCATACTTGAAGCTAGACAGGCTTATCTTGGACAAGAAGAAGATCGCTTGGCCTCGCGCGCAGATCA
GTTGGAAGAATTTGTCCACTACGTGAAAGGCGAGATCACCAAGGTAGTCGGCAAATAACCCTCGAGCCAC
CCATGACCAAAATCCCTTAACGTGAGTTACGCGTCGTTCCACTGAGCGTCAGACCCCGTAGAAAAGATCA
AAGGATCTTCTTGAGATCCTTTTTTTCTGCGCGTAATCTGCTGCTTGCAAACAAAAAAACCACCGCTACC
AGCGGTGGTTTGTTTGCCGGATCAAGAGCTACCAACTCTTTTTCCGAAGGTAACTGGCTTCAGCAGAGCG
CAGATACCAAATACTGTCCTTCTAGTGTAGCCGTAGTTAGGCCACCACTTCAAGAACTCTGTAGCACCGC
CTACATACCTCGCTCTGCTAATCCTGTTACCAGTGGCTGCTGCCAGTGGCGATAAGTCGTGTCTTACCGG
GTTGGACTCAAGACGATAGTTACCGGATAAGGCGCAGCGGTCGGGCTGAACGGGGGGTTCGTGCACACAG
CCCAGCTTGGAGCGAACGACCTACACCGAACTGAGATACCTACAGCGTGAGCATTGAGAAAGCGCCACGC
TTCCCGAAGGGAGAAAGGCGGACAGGTATCCGGTAAGCGGCAGGGTCGGAACAGGAGAGCGCACGAGGGA
GCTTCCAGGGGGAAACGCCTGGTATCTTTATAGTCCTGTCGGGTTTCGCCACCTCTGACTTGAGCGTCGA
TTTTTGTGATGCTCGTCAGGGGGGCGGAGCCTATGGAAAAACGCCAGCAACGCGGCCTTTTTACGGTTCC
TGGCCTTTTGCTGGCCTTTTGCTCACATGTTCTTTCCTGCGTTATCCCCTGATTCTGTGGATAACCGTAT
TACCGCCTTTGAGTGAGCTGATACCGCTCGCCGCAGCCGAACGACCGAGCGCAGCGAGTCAGTGAGCGAG
GAAGCGGAAGAGCGCCCAATACGCAAACCGCCTCTCCCCGCGCGTTGGCCGATTCATTAATGCAGCTGGC
ACGACAGGTTTCCCGACTGGAAAGCGGGCAGTGAGCGCAACGCAATTAATACGCGTACCGCTAGCCAGGA
AGAGTTTGTAGAAACGCAAAAAGGCCATCCGTCAGGATGGCCTTCTGCTTAGTTTGATGCCTGGCAGTTT
ATGGCGGGCGTCCTGCCCGCCACCCTCCGGGCCGTTGCTTCACAACGTTCAAATCCGCTCCCGGCGGATT
TGTCCTACTCAGGAGAGCGTTCACCGACAAACAACAGATAAAACGAAAGGCCCAGTCTTCCGACTGAGCC
TTTCGTTTTATTTGATGCCTGGCAGTTCCCTACTCTCGCG
Features (pLannotate 1.2.2; 11 found; start..end, strand, type, name):
     18..54      -  CDS            lacZα (fragment): LacZα fragment of β-galactosidase; lacZ fragment
     85..180     +  protein_bind   attL3: mutant version of attL; recombination site for the Gateway® LR reaction LR Clonase™
    186..752     +  CDS            K-Ras: human small GTPase proto-oncoprotein
    757..850     -  protein_bind   attL2 (fragment): mutant version of attL; recombination site for the Gateway® LR reaction LR Clonase™
    965..988     +  promoter       Pc promoter (fragment): intI1 (promoter lies within the coding sequence); class 1 integron promoter
   1164..1220    +  CDS            GmR (fragment): gentamycin acetyltransferase; aacC1; confers resistance to gentamycin
   1227..2018    +  CDS            SmR: aminoglycoside adenylyltransferase (Murphy, 1985); aadA; confers resistance to spectinomycin and streptomycin
   2111..2699    +  rep_origin     ori: high-copy-number ColE1/pMB1/pBR322/pUC origin of replication
   2882..2974    +  CDS            lacI (fragment): lac repressor; lacI; The lac repressor binds to the lac operator to inhibit transcription in E. coli. This inhibition can be relieved by adding lactose or isopropyl-β-D-thiogalactopyranoside (IPTG).
   3029..3056    -  terminator     rrnB T2 terminator: transcription terminator T2 from the E. coli rrnB gene
   3188..3231    +  terminator     rrnB T1 terminator: Escherichia coli rrnB; transcription terminator T1 from the E. coli rrnB gene
