[The description below was written by a language model from this plasmid's Addgene catalogue record and pLannotate feature annotations shown in this document.]
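Description:
Hs.KRAS4b Q61K is a Gateway entry clone built on the pDonor-255 backbone, carrying the open reading frame of the human KRAS 4B isoform with a Q61K substitution. The full plasmid is 3,260 nt, consisting of a 2,693 bp backbone and a 567 bp insert. It is propagated in E. coli from a high-copy ColE1/pUC-type origin and selected with spectinomycin through the aadA (SmR) aminoglycoside adenylyltransferase gene. That gene sits downstream of a fragment of a class 1 integron Pc promoter and a short remnant of a gentamicin resistance gene. Small lacZα and lacI fragments are also annotated as backbone leftovers. The rrnB T1 and T2 terminators lie upstream of the cloning region, where they would help insulate the insert from read-through transcription.

The K-Ras coding sequence is flanked by two attL-type recombination sites, which the automated annotation calls attL3 and a partial attL2. These labels are sequence-match assignments, and the record does not otherwise specify the att site identities. No promoter, tag or reporter is annotated next to the ORF, so the plasmid serves as a transfer intermediate rather than an expression vector. An LR Clonase reaction moves the ORF into a destination vector, which supplies the promoter and any fusion partners. Because the ORF retains its stop codon, it suits native (untagged) expression or N-terminal fusions but not C-terminal tagging. Residue Q61 of the small GTPase K-Ras is a well-known hotspot for oncogenic mutation. The clone is therefore a convenient starting point for expression constructs used to study mutant RAS biochemistry, signalling or structure.
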