Addgene plasmid #83164: Hs.KRAS4b Q61K
Purpose: Gateway ORF Entry clone of human KRAS4B [NM_004985.4 ] with stop codon (for native or N-terminal fusions), Q61K mutation
Depositing lab: Dominic Esposito. Depositing organization: National Cancer Institute (NCI).
Backbone
  Vector backbone: pDonor-255
  Backbone size w/o insert (bp): 2693
  Vector type: Gateway Entry Clone
Growth in bacteria
  Bacterial resistance: Spectinomycin, 50 μg/mL
  Growth temperature: 37°C
  Growth strain: DH10B
  Copy number: High Copy
Gene/Insert
  Gene/Insert name: KRAS
  Species: H. sapiens (human)
  Insert size (bp): 567
  Mutation: Q61K
  GenBank ID: NM_004985.4
  Entrez Gene: KRAS (a.k.a. 'C-K-RAS, C-K-RAS, CFC2, K-RAS2A, K-RAS2B, K-RAS4A, K-RAS4B, K-Ras, K-Ras 2, KI-RAS, KRAS1, KRAS2, NS, NS3, OES, RALD, RASK2, c-Ki-ras, c-Ki-ras2)
  Cloning method: Gateway Cloning
  Sequencing primers: 5′ M13F 23-mer (5'-CCCAGTCACGACGTTGTAAAACG); 3′ attLR 23-mer (5'-TAACATCAGAGATTTTGAGACAC)
Terms and licenses: Academic/Nonprofit Terms; Industry Terms: Not Available to Industry
How to cite: Hs.KRAS4b Q61K was a gift from Dominic Esposito (Addgene plasmid # 83164 ; http://n2t.net/addgene:83164 ; RRID:Addgene_83164)
