>Addgene plasmid #83164 | Hs.KRAS4b Q61K | addgene partial sequence | sequence record 159209 | M13pUC-Fwd 5'-CCCAGTCACGACGTTGTAAAACG-3'
AGCTCGGTCCGAGGATCCGAAATAATGATTTTATTTTGACTGATAGTGACCTGTTCGTTGCAACAAATTG
ATAAGCAATGCTTTTTTATAATGCCAACTTTGTACAAAAAAGTTGGCACCATGACTGAATATAAACTTGT
GGTAGTTGGAGCTGGTGGCGTAGGCAAGAGTGCCTTGACGATACAGCTAATTCAGAATCATTTTGTGGAC
GAATATGATCCAACAATAGAGGATTCCTACAGGAAGCAAGTAGTAATTGATGGAGAAACCTGTCTCTTGG
ATATTCTCGACACAGCAGGTAAAGAGGAGTACAGTGCAATGAGGGACCAGTACATGAGGACTGGGGAGGG
CTTTCTTTGTGTATTTGCCATAAATAATACTAAATCATTTGAAGATATTCACCATTATAGAGAACAAATT
AAAAGAGTTAAGGACTCTGAAGATGTACCTATGGTCCTAGTAGGAAATAAATGTGATTTGCCTTCTAGAA
CAGTAGACACAAAACAGGCTCAGGACTTAGCAAGAAGTTATGGAATTCCTTTTATTGAAACATCAGCAAA
GACAAGACAGGGTGTTGATGATGCCTTCTATACATTAGTTCGAGAAATTCGAAAACATAAAGAAAAGATG
AGCAAAGATGGTAAAAAGAAGAAAAAGAAGTCAAAGACAAAGTGTGTAATTATGTAATCAACTTTCTTGT
ACAAAGTTGGCATTATAGGAAAGCATTGCTTATCAATTTGTTGCAACGAACAGGTCACTATCAGTCAAAA
TAAAATCATTATTTGCATGCAAGCTTAGATCCTCTAGACCAGCCAGGACAGAAATGCCTCGACTTCGCTG
CTACCC
